Addgene plasmid #218940: pCMV-Flag-mGSDMA1
Purpose: Expression of N-terminal FLAG tagged mouse gasdermin A1
Depositing lab: Christopher LaRock. Depositing organization: Emory University. Publication: Group A Streptococcus induces GSDMA-dependent pyroptosis in keratinocytes. LaRock DL, Johnson AF, Wilde S, Sands JS, Monteiro MP, LaRock CN. Nature. 2022 May;605(7910):527-531. doi: 10.1038/s41586-022-04717-x. Epub 2022 May 11. PubMed 35545676.
Backbone
  Vector backbone: pCMV
  Vector type: Mammalian Expression
  Selectable markers: Neomycin (select with G418)
Growth in bacteria
  Bacterial resistance: Ampicillin, 100 μg/mL
  Growth temperature: 37°C
  Growth strain: DH5alpha
  Copy number: Unknown
Gene/Insert
  Gene/Insert name: mouse gsdma1
  Species: M. musculus (mouse)
  Entrez Gene: Gsdma (a.k.a. Gsdm, Gsdm1, Gsdma1, H312E)
  Promoter: CMV
  Tag / fusion protein: FLAG (N terminal on insert)
  Cloning method: Other
  Sequencing primers: 5′ CMV
Terms and licenses: Academic/Nonprofit Terms; Industry Terms: Not Available to Industry
How to cite: pCMV-Flag-mGSDMA1 was a gift from Christopher LaRock (Addgene plasmid # 218940 ; http://n2t.net/addgene:218940 ; RRID:Addgene_218940)
