[The description below was written by a language model from this plasmid's Addgene catalogue record and pLannotate feature annotations shown in this document.]
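Description:
pCMV-Flag-mGSDMA1 is a mammalian expression plasmid of about 7.6 kb, built on a pCMV backbone, that produces mouse gasdermin A1 (Gsdma, also called Gsdma1) with an N-terminal FLAG epitope. It is propagated in E. coli from a high-copy ColE1/pUC-type origin and selected with ampicillin through the β-lactamase gene and its own promoter. An f1 phage origin is also present, which in principle allows single-stranded DNA production. Short remnants of lac regulatory elements, lacZα and a T7 promoter are backbone leftovers rather than functional parts of the expression unit.

The expression cassette consists of the human cytomegalovirus immediate-early enhancer and promoter, a FLAG coding segment, the full Gsdma open reading frame and a human growth hormone polyadenylation signal. The annotation software matched the tag as a 21-nt fragment of 3xFLAG, which is consistent with the single FLAG tag listed in the catalogue. A second, separate cassette uses the SV40 enhancer/early promoter to drive the neomycin phosphotransferase gene, terminated by an SV40 poly(A) signal, so that transfected mammalian cells can be selected with G418. The bleomycin-binding ble gene and a streptomycin phosphotransferase fragment that follow neo appear to have been carried along from the same Tn5-type resistance region.

Gasdermins are pore-forming proteins that execute pyroptosis. The associated work concerns GSDMA-dependent pyroptosis in keratinocytes triggered by group A Streptococcus. The plasmid therefore suits transient or stable expression of the mouse protein in cultured cells, with the FLAG tag allowing detection or immunoprecipitation of the full-length protein and its N-terminal fragments.
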