Features (pLannotate 1.2.2; 22 found; start..end, strand, type, name):
      1..589     +  rep_origin     ori: high-copy-number ColE1/pMB1/pBR322/pUC origin of replication
    772..864     +  CDS            lacI (fragment): lac repressor; lacI; The lac repressor binds to the lac operator to inhibit transcription in E. coli. This inhibition can be relieved by adding lactose or isopropyl-β-D-thiogalactopyranoside (IPTG).
    877..898     +  protein_bind   CAP binding site: CAP binding activates transcription in the presence of cAMP. E. coli catabolite activator protein
    913..943     +  promoter       lac promoter: promoter for the E. coli lac operon
    951..967     +  protein_bind   lac operator: The lac repressor binds to the lac operator to inhibit transcription in E. coli. This inhibition can be relieved by adding lactose or isopropyl-β-D-thiogalactopyranoside (IPTG). lac repressor encoded by lacI
   1005..1023    +  promoter       T7 promoter: promoter for bacteriophage T7 RNA polymerase
   1029..1163    -  polyA_signal   SV40 poly(A) signal: SV40 polyadenylation signal
   1186..1269    -  CDS            large T antigen (fragment): large T antigen from SV40 (simian virus 40)
   1270..1293    +  rep_origin     CloDF13 ori (fragment): Plasmids containing the CloDF13 (CDF) origin of replication can be propagated in E. coli cells that contain additional plasmids with compatible origins.
   1316..1375    -  CDS            str (fragment): STR_KLEPN - Protein inferred from homology: Swiss-Prot protein existence level 3. The aminoglycoside phosphotransferases achieve inactivation of their antibiotic substrates by phosphorylation. From Klebsiella pneumoniae.
   1417..1794    -  CDS            ble: BLE_KLEPN - Experimental evidence at protein level: Swiss-Prot protein existence level 1. Binding protein with a strong affinity to the bleomycin family of antibiotics. Binds to CL990; an antimitotic-antibiotic compound. From Klebsiella pneumoniae.
   1818..2609    -  CDS            neo: KKA2_KLEPN - Also known as kan, nptII. Experimental evidence at protein level: Swiss-Prot protein existence level 1. Resistance to kanamycin, neomycin, paromomycin, ribostamycin, butirosin and gentamicin B. From Klebsiella pneumoniae.
   2663..2960    -  promoter       SV40 promoter: SV40 enhancer and early promoter
   3002..3624    -  polyA_signal   hGH poly(A) signal: human growth hormone polyadenylation signal
   3641..4978    -  CDS            Gsdma: GSDMA_MOUSE - Also known as Gsdm From Mus musculus (Mouse).
   4995..5015    -  CDS            3xFLAG (fragment): three tandem FLAG® epitope tags
   5061..5260    -  promoter       CMV promoter: human cytomegalovirus (CMV) immediate early promoter
   5262..5641    -  enhancer       CMV enhancer: human cytomegalovirus immediate early enhancer
   5801..5955    +  CDS            lacZα (fragment): LacZα fragment of β-galactosidase; lacZ fragment
   5986..6414    -  rep_origin     f1 ori (sequence partly withheld): f1 bacteriophage origin of replication; arrow indicates direction of (+) strand synthesis
   6441..6545    +  promoter       AmpR promoter: bla
   6546..7406    +  CDS            AmpR: β-lactamase; bla; confers resistance to ampicillin, carbenicillin, and related antibiotics
>Addgene plasmid #218940 | pCMV-Flag-mGSDMA1 | addgene full sequence | sequence record 479198 | Addgene NGS Result
TTGAGATCCTTTTTTTCTGCGCGTAATCTGCTGCTTGCAAACAAAAAAACCACCGCTACCAGCGGTGGTT
TGTTTGCCGGATCAAGAGCTACCAACTCTTTTTCCGAAGGTAACTGGCTTCAGCAGAGCGCAGATACCAA
ATACTGTTCTTCTAGTGTAGCCGTAGTTAGGCCACCACTTCAAGAACTCTGTAGCACCGCCTACATACCT
CGCTCTGCTAATCCTGTTACCAGTGGCTGCTGCCAGTGGCGATAAGTCGTGTCTTACCGGGTTGGACTCA
AGACGATAGTTACCGGATAAGGCGCAGCGGTCGGGCTGAACGGGGGGTTCGTGCACACAGCCCAGCTTGG
AGCGAACGACCTACACCGAACTGAGATACCTACAGCGTGAGCTATGAGAAAGCGCCACGCTTCCCGAAGG
GAGAAAGGCGGACAGGTATCCGGTAAGCGGCAGGGTCGGAACAGGAGAGCGCACGAGGGAGCTTCCAGGG
GGAAACGCCTGGTATCTTTATAGTCCTGTCGGGTTTCGCCACCTCTGACTTGAGCGTCGATTTTTGTGAT
GCTCGTCAGGGGGGCGGAGCCTATGGAAAAACGCCAGCAACGCGGCCTTTTTACGGTTCCTGGCCTTTTG
CTGGCCTTTTGCTCACATGTTCTTTCCTGCGTTATCCCCTGATTCTGTGGATAACCGTATTACCGCCTTT
GAGTGAGCTGATACCGCTCGCCGCAGCCGAACGACCGAGCGCAGCGAGTCAGTGAGCGAGGAAGCGGAAG
AGCGCCCAATACGCAAACCGCCTCTCCCCGCGCGTTGGCCGATTCATTAATGCAGCTGGCACGACAGGTT
TCCCGACTGGAAAGCGGGCAGTGAGCGCAACGCAATTAATGTGAGTTAGCTCACTCATTAGGCACCCCAG
GCTTTACACTTTATGCTTCCGGCTCGTATGTTGTGTGGAATTGTGAGCGGATAACAATTTCACACAGGAA
ACAGCTATGACATGATTACGAATTTAATACGACTCACTATAGGGAATTGATCCAGACATGATAAGATACA
TTGATGAGTTTGGACAAACCACAACTAGAATGCAGTGAAAAAAATGCTTTATTTGTGAAATTTGTGATGC
TATTGCTTTATTTGTAACCATTATAAGCTGCAATAAACAAGTTAACAACAACAATTGCATTCATTTTATG
TTTCAGGTTCAGGGGGAGGTGTGGGAGGTTTTTTAAAGCAAGTAAAACCTCTACAAATGTGGTATGGCTG
ATTATGATCGGCGGAGCCTATGGAAAAACGCCAGCAACGCGGCCTTTTTACGGTTCCAGCTTGGCGAGTG
GGTGGTGAGCAGCTCGCCGTCGCGCAGCAGGCGCCAGCGCTCCATCCACGCAGTGACCTCAGGCGGAAAA
CGGGAAGACACACTCATGAGATGCCTGCAAGCAATTCGTTCTGTATCAGGCGCAGGAGCGTCCCGTCCGG
GTCGACCAAAGCGGCCATCGTGCCTCCCCACTCCTGCAGTTCGGGGGCATGGATGCGCGGATAGCCGCTG
CTGGTTTCCTGGATGCCGACGGATTTGCACTGCCGGTAGAACTCCGCGAGGTCGTCCAGCCTCAGGCAGC
AGCTGAACCAACTCGCGAGGGGATCGAGCCCGGGGTGGGCGAAGAACTCCAGCATGAGATCCCCGCGCTG
GAGGATCATCCAGCCGGCGTCCCGGAAAACGATTCCGAAGCCCAACCTTTCATAGAAGGCGGCGGTGGAA
TCGAAATCTCGTGATGGCAGGTTGGGCGTCGCTTGGTCGGTCATTTCGAACCCCAGAGTCCCGCTCAGAA
GAACTCGTCAAGAAGGCGATAGAAGGCGATGCGCTGCGAATCGGGAGCGGCGATACCGTAAAGCACGAGG
AAGCGGTCAGCCCATTCGCCGCCAAGCTCTTCAGCAATATCACGGGTAGCCAACGCTATGTCCTGATAGC
GGTCCGCCACACCCAGCCGGCCACAGTCGATGAATCCAGAAAAGCGGCCATTTTCCACCATGATATTCGG
CAAGCAGGCATCGCCATGGGTCACGACGAGATCCTCGCCGTCGGGCATGCGCGCCTTGAGCCTGGCGAAC
AGTTCGGCTGGCGCGAGCCCCTGATGCTCTTCGTCCAGATCATCCTGATCGACAAGACCGGCTTCCATCC
GAGTACGTGCTCGCTCGATGCGATGTTTCGCTTGGTGGTCGAATGGGCAGGTAGCCGGATCAAGCGTATG
CAGCCGCCGCATTGCATCAGCCATGATGGATACTTTCTCGGCAGGAGCAAGGTGAGATGACAGGAGATCC
TGCCCCGGCACTTCGCCCAATAGCAGCCAGTCCCTTCCCGCTTCAGTGACAACGTCGAGCACAGCTGCGC
AAGGAACGCCCGTCGTGGCCAGCCACGATAGCCGCGCTGCCTCGTCCTGCAGTTCATTCAGGGCACCGGA
CAGGTCGGTCTTGACAAAAAGAACCGGGCGCCCCTGCGCTGACAGCCGGAACACGGCGGCATCAGAGCAG
CCGATTGTCTGTTGTGCCCAGTCATAGCCGAATAGCCTCTCCACCCAAGCGGCCGGAGAACCTGCGTGCA
ATCCATCTTGTTCAATCATGCGAAACGATCCTCATCCTGTCTCTTGATCAGATCCCAAGCTGATCAATTC
CTCCAAAAAAGCCTCCTCACTACTTCTGGAATAGCTCAGAGGCCGAGGCGGCCTCGGCCTCTGCATAAAT
AAAAAAAATTAGTCAGCCATGGGGCGGAGAATGGGCGGAACTGGGCGGAGTTAGGGGCGGGATGGGCGGA
GTTAGGGGCGGGACTATGGTTGCTGACTAATTGAGATGCATGCTTTGCATACTTCTGCCTGCTGGGGAGC
CTGGGGACTTTCCACACCTGGTTGCTGACTAATTGAGATGCATGCTTTGCATACTTCTGCCTGCTGGGGA
GCCTGGGGACTTTCCACACCCTAACTGACACACATTCCACAGCCAAGCTGGCCGCGTACCCAATTCAACA
GGCATCTACTGAGTGGACCCAACGCATGAGAGGACAGTGCCAAGCAAGCAACTCAAATGTCCCACCGGTT
GGGCATGGCCAGGTAGCCTATGCTGTGTCTGGACGTCCTCCTGCTGGTATAGTTATTTTAAAATCAGAAG
GACAGGGAAGGGAGCAGTGGTTCACGCCTGTAATCCCAGCAATTTGGGAGGCCAAGGTGGGTAGATCACC
TGAGATTAGGAGTTGGAGACCAGCCTGGCCAATATGGTGAAACCCCGTCTCTACCAAAAAAACAAAAATT
AGCTGAGCCTGGTCATGCATGCCTGGAATCCCAACAACTCGGGAGGCTGAGGCAGGAGAATCGCTTGAAC
CCAGGAGGCGGAGATTGCAGTGAGCCAAGATTGTGCCACTGCACTCCAGCTTGGTTCCCAATAGACCCCG
CAGGCCCTACAGGTTGTCTTCCCAACTTGCCCCTTGCTCCATACCACCCCCCTCCACCCCATAATATTAT
AGAAGGACACCTAGTCAGACAAAATGATGCAACTTAATTTTATTAGGACAAGGCTGGTGGGCACTGGAGT
GGCAACTTCCAGGGCCAGGAGAGGCACTGGGGAGGGGTCACAGGGATGCCACCCGGGATCCTCTAGATTA
GGAATTCTTGCTTAGCAGTTGAAGGAGGGAGAGGCCAGCATAGAGGGCACAAAGGTGGGGGAGCGTGTCC
GGATCCCACGTGTACTGGGGGCCTGATCTCTGGACTTCCAGGCCGCTTAGTCCCACCAGTGCTTCTGTTA
GGATCAGTTCCTCCTCCCCGAGGGAGGAGAGCAGATCAGGTTGCAGGGGGAAAACACCCTCTTTATCTTG
CAGGAAGTTCTTCTCCATGGTGCTTTCAACCAGCTTCAGTTGCACCGGTAGGATCTTTTTCTCCAAGGAT
TTTACTAGAAGCTTCTGTTGGGCTTCACTTAGCACTGTCAGAGCCCCGAGGAAGTAAAGGATGGCGTCCA
TAGCGTCCTTTGACAGCAGGACATCTTTGGGGAGTGCTTCCAGGGTCACTTCGTGTCCCTTGTCTAGAGC
CCCTTCAAGCGTCTGCTCAAGGTCCTGGAGCTCTTTCTTCTTTCCTAGGAGATGGCTGAGGGAAGTGAGT
AGTGAGCTTCGCCCCACTGGACTTAACTTCTCCACTTCCTGAGTCTCTCGCTGAACCTCTTCCTTTAATG
TCTTGAAGTCTTCGTGCATCTCCCCAACATCAGATGCCTGGATCAATATGAACTTCCCTTCTCCTGGCTT
TTCTCCAGGAGGGAAGGTTTGCATGCTGTCATTGCAAATGTGTGGAATGCCCCACTCATCTTTGCCGTTG
ACCATCAGTTGTCTCACTCGATAGGCCAGAACACAGCCCTTGGGGATGGTTACAGCCTCCTTGTGGTTCA
CGGATCCCTGTAGTCCCAGTGGGGCAAAGAAGGGGAGAGAGAAGCAGCCCTCTGCCTTGCCGGCTCGCTC
CAGAGTGACTTCCTGTAGGGTTTCCACCACCTCCATCACCACATAGAGGTTCTCCCCGCGTTCCCGCATC
TCCTTCAGGAATGGGTGGTCTGCTGACAGTTTCCTCTCCTTGTGCAAGTTCTCCAGAGCCGTGGGAGCCA
CGCTGAGCGTCTGCACCTCCAGTGTGCTGCTCCGTGACAGACCCGCAGTCCCCTTTACCTTCACTGTCTT
TGGCACATCCACATCTCCCTCTACTCGAGCATCCAGCATATTCTTAAAGCTAAAGTTGCCACTGTCTGTC
GGATCTGAGGGGGAGCTGCCCGGCTCCAGCACATCCAGGAGAGTGTAGTCGGTGTGCACATAGCGGGCTC
CCCAGAACAGTGTGCTCTTCCTCTTCCTCAGCACCAGGCAGAAGGGATGGAAGCGTTTGAAGTCGATGAG
GCTGTCTAGGGGTGTCAGATCCCCTCGAGGGTTCAGCTGTCTAGCCAGGGCCCGGGTGACATTCTCAAAC
ATAGTCATTGCGGCCGCAAGCTTGTCGTCATCGTCTTTGTAGTCCATGGTAGATCGATCTGAATTAATTC
TGACGGTTCACTAAACGAGCTCTGCTTATATAGACCTCCCACCGTACACGCCTACCGCCCATTTGCGTCA
ACGGGGCGGGGTTATTACGACATTTTGGAAAGTCCCGTTGATTTTGGTGCCAAAACAAACTCCCATTGAC
GTCAATGGGGTGGAGACTTGGAAATCCCCGTGAGTCAAACCGCTATCCACGCCCATTGGTGTACTGCCAA
AACCGCATCACCATGGTAATAGCGATGACTAATACGTAGATGTACTGCCAAGTAGGAAAGTCCCGTAAGG
TCATGTACTGGGCATAATGCCAGGCGGGCCATTTACCGTCATTGACGTCAATAGGGGGCGGACTTGGCAT
ATGATACACTTGATGTACTGCCAAGTGGGCAGTTTACCGTAAATACTCCACCCATTGACGTCAATGGAAA
GTCCCTATTGGCGTTACTATGGGAACATACGTCATTATTGACGTCAATGGGCGGGGGTCGTTGGGCGGTC
AGCCAGGCGGGCCATTTACCGTAAGTTATGTAACGCGGAACTCCATATATGGGCTATGAACTAATGACCC
CGTAATTGATTACTATTAATAACTAGTCAATAATCAATGTCAACATGGCGGTCATATTGGACATGAGCCA
ATATAAATGTACATATTATGATATAGATACAACGTATGCAATGGCCAATAGCCAATATTGATTTATGCTA
TATAACCAATGACTAATATGGCTAATTGCCAATATTGATTCAATGTATAGATCAGCTTGGCACTGGCCGT
CGTTTTACAACGTCGTGACTGGGAAAACCCTGGCGTTACCCAACTTAATCGCCTTGCAGCACATCCCCCT
TTCGCCAGCTGGCGTAATAGCGAAGAGGCCCGCACCGATCGCCCTTCCCAACAGTTGCGCAGCCTGAATG
GCGAATGGAAATTGTAAGCGTTAATATTTTGTTAAAATTCGCGTTAAATTTTTGTTAAATCAGCTCATTT
TTTAACCAATAGGCCGAAATCGGCAAAATCCCTTATAAATCAAAAGAATAGACCGAGATAGGGT
[37 nt withheld, positions 6085-6121]
AAAGAACGTGGACTCCAACGTCAAAGG
[49 nt withheld, positions 6149-6197]
T
[91 nt withheld, positions 6199-6289]
G
[124 nt withheld, positions 6291-6414]
CAGGTGGCACTTTTCGGGGAAATGTGCGCGGAACCCCTATTTGTTTATTTTTCTAAATACATTCAAATAT
GTATCCGCTCATGAGACAATAACCCTGATAAATGCTTCAATAATATTGAAAAAGGAAGAGTATGAGTATT
CAACATTTCCGTGTCGCCCTTATTCCCTTTTTTGCGGCATTTTGCCTTCCTGTTTTTGCTCACCCAGAAA
CGCTGGTGAAAGTAAAAGATGCTGAAGATCAGTTGGGTGCACGAGTGGGTTACATCGAACTGGATCTCAA
CAGCGGTAAGATCCTTGAGAGTTTTCGCCCCGAAGAACGTTTTCCAATGATGAGCACTTTTAAAGTTCTG
CTATGTGGCGCGGTATTATCCCGTATTGACGCCGGGCAAGAGCAACTCGGTCGCCGCATACACTATTCTC
AGAATGACTTGGTTGAGTACTCACCAGTCACAGAAAAGCATCTTACGGATGGCATGACAGTAAGAGAATT
ATGCAGTGCTGCCATAACCATGAGTGATAACACTGCGGCCAACTTACTTCTGACAACGATCGGAGGACCG
AAGGAGCTAACCGCTTTTTTGCACAACATGGGGGATCATGTAACTCGCCTTGATCGTTGGGAACCGGAGC
TGAATGAAGCCATACCAAACGACGAGCGTGACACCACGATGCCTGTAGCAATGGCAACAACGTTGCGCAA
ACTATTAACTGGCGAACTACTTACTCTAGCTTCCCGGCAACAATTAATAGACTGGATGGAGGCGGATAAA
GTTGCAGGACCACTTCTGCGCTCGGCCCTTCCGGCTGGCTGGTTTATTGCTGATAAATCTGGAGCCGGTG
AGCGTGGGTCTCGCGGTATCATTGCAGCACTGGGGCCAGATGGTAAGCCCTCCCGTATCGTAGTTATCTA
CACGACGGGGAGTCAGGCAACTATGGATGAACGAAATAGACAGATCGCTGAGATAGGTGCCTCACTGATT
AAGCATTGGTAACTGTCAGACCAAGTTTACTCATATATACTTTAGATTGATTTAAAACTTCATTTTTAAT
TTAAAAGGATCTAGGTGAAGATCCTTTTTGATAATCTCATGACCAAAATCCCTTAACGTGAGTTTTCGTT
CCACTGAGCGTCAGACCCCGTAGAAAAGATCAAAGGATCTTC
